Addgene plasmid #145402: pGBW-m4046186
Purpose: Yeast Expression plasmid for SARS-CoV-2 ORF7b
Depositing lab: Ginkgo Bioworks & Benjie Chen. Depositing organization: Ginkgo Bioworks.
Backbone
  Vector backbone: AmpR; 2u URA3
  Backbone size w/o insert (bp): 4078
  Vector type: Yeast Expression
  Selectable markers: URA3
Growth in bacteria
  Bacterial resistance: Ampicillin, 100 μg/mL
  Growth temperature: 37°C
  Growth strain: DH5alpha
  Copy number: High Copy
Gene/Insert
  Gene/Insert name: SARS-CoV-2 ORF7b
  Species: S. cerevisiae (budding yeast); Severe acute respiratory syndrome coronavirus 2
  Insert size (bp): 125
  Mutation: Saccharomyces cerevisiae recode 1
  Entrez Gene: ORF7b (a.k.a. GU280_gp08)
  Promoter: pTEF1
  Tag / fusion protein: Cleavable thrombin;6xHIS (C terminal on backbone)
  Cloning method: Unknown
Resource information
  A portion of this plasmid was derived from a plasmid made by: GinkgoBioworks
Depositor comments: NCBI Reference Sequence: YP_009725318.1. Created by gene synthesis with Not1 site.
How to cite: pGBW-m4046186 was a gift from Ginkgo Bioworks & Benjie Chen (Addgene plasmid # 145402 ; http://n2t.net/addgene:145402 ; RRID:Addgene_145402)
