[The description below was written by a language model from this plasmid's Addgene catalogue record and pLannotate feature annotations shown in this document.]
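Description:
pGBW-m4046186 is an episomal yeast expression plasmid carrying a synthetic copy of the SARS-CoV-2 accessory gene ORF7b, recoded for Saccharomyces cerevisiae codon usage. It is an E. coli–yeast shuttle vector. In bacteria it replicates from a ColE1/pUC-type origin and is selected with ampicillin through a β-lactamase gene that the annotation places downstream of a cat promoter. The catalogue lists it as high copy, although the feature table also annotates a rop coding sequence adjacent to AmpR, an element normally associated with reduced copy number. In yeast it is maintained by the 2μ origin, which typically gives multicopy episomal propagation. Selection there uses the URA3 marker, which complements uracil auxotrophy and can be counterselected with 5-fluoroorotic acid. Short phage T3 and T7 early terminators and a tonB terminator flank the bacterial modules, presumably insulating them from transcriptional read-through.

The expression cassette consists of the constitutive TEF1 promoter, the ORF7b open reading frame and a CYC1 terminator fragment. According to the catalogue entry, the backbone supplies a C-terminal thrombin-cleavable 6xHis tag, which would allow affinity capture of the small viral protein and later removal of the tag. The tag is not separately annotated in the feature table, though there is a short unannotated interval between the ORF7b coding sequence and the terminator. The insert was made by gene synthesis with a NotI site, and the cloning method is otherwise unrecorded. The annotated sequence is somewhat longer than the stated backbone and insert sizes combined. The construct is intended for constitutive production of ORF7b in budding yeast, for example for expression, purification or functional studies of this protein.
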