Features (pLannotate 1.2.2; 13 found; start..end, strand, type, name):
     10..417     +  promoter       TEF1 promoter: S. cerevisiae TEF1; promoter for EF-1α
    431..559     +  CDS            NS7B_SARS2: Experimental evidence at protein level: Swiss-Prot protein existence level 1. From Severe acute respiratory syndrome coronavirus 2 (2019-nCoV) (SARS-CoV-2).
    624..796     +  terminator     CYC1 terminator (fragment): S. cerevisiae CYC1; transcription terminator for CYC1
    832..1008    +  promoter       URA3 promoter (fragment): S. cerevisiae URA3
   1009..1812    +  CDS            URA3: orotidine-5'-phosphate decarboxylase, required for uracil biosynthesis; S. cerevisiae URA3; yeast auxotrophic marker, counterselectable with 5-fluoroorotic acid (5-FOA)
   1895..2877    -  rep_origin     2μ ori: yeast 2μ plasmid origin of replication
   2955..2984    +  terminator     T3Te terminator: phage T3 early transcription terminator
   3006..3593    +  rep_origin     ori: high-copy-number ColE1/pMB1/pBR322/pUC origin of replication
   3605..3632    -  terminator     T7Te terminator: phage T7 early transcription terminator
   3656..3847    -  CDS            rop: Rop protein, which maintains plasmids at low copy number; rop
   3848..4708    -  CDS            AmpR: β-lactamase; bla; confers resistance to ampicillin, carbenicillin, and related antibiotics
   4709..4811    -  promoter       cat promoter: promoter of the E. coli cat gene encoding chloramphenicol acetyltransferase
   4812..4843    -  terminator     tonB terminator: bidirectional E. coli tonB-P14 transcription terminator
>Addgene plasmid #145402 | pGBW-m4046186 | depositor full sequence | sequence record 287579 | Full Sequence
GCGGCCGCCCCACACACCATAGCTTCAAAATGTTTCTACTCCTTTTTTACTCTTCCAGATTTTCTCGGAC
TCCGCGCATCGCCGTACCACTTCAAAACACCCAAGCACAGCATACTAAATTTCCCCTCTTTCTTCCTCTA
GGGTGTCGTTAATTACCCGTACTAAAGGTTTGGAAAAGAAAAAAGAGACCGCCTCGTTTCTTTTTCTTCG
TCGAAAAAGGCAATAAAAATTTTTATCACGTTTCTTTTTCTTGAAAATTTTTTTTTTTGATTTTTTTCTC
TTTCGATGACCTCCCATTGATATTTAAGTTAATAAACGGTCTTCAATTTCTCAAGTTTCAGTTTCATTTT
TCTTGTTCTATTACAACTTTTTTTACTTCTTGCTCATTAGAAAGAAAGCATAGCAATCTAATCTAAGTTT
TAATTACAAAATGATCGAGTTATCCTTGATAGATTTCTATCTATGTTTTTTGGCATTCCTGCTTTTTCTC
GTGTTGATTATGTTGATTATCTTCTGGTTCAGTTTAGAATTGCAAGACCATAATGAAACATGCCACGCCC
TCGTGCCGAGAGGTTCTCACCATCATCACCATCATTAAACAGGCCCCTTTTCCTTTGTCGATATCATGTA
ATTAGTTATGTCACGCTTACATTCACGCCCTCCTCCCACATCCGCTCTAACCGAAAAGGAAGGAGTTAGA
CAACCTGAAGTCTAGGTCCCTATTTATTTTTTTTAATAGTTATGTTAGTATTAAGAACGTTATTTATATT
TCAAATTTTTCTTTTTTTTCTGTACAAAGCGGCCGCCGAACCACTAGTGCACTGCAGTACACGGTTTCCT
TGAAATTTTTTTGATTCGGTAATCTCCGAACAGAAGGAAGAACGAAGGAAGGAGCACAGACTTAGATTGG
TATATATACGCATATGTAGTGTTGAAGAAACATGAAATTGCCCAGTATTCTTAACCCAACTGCACAGAAC
AAAAACGTGCAGGAAACGAAGATAAATCATGTCGAAAGCTACATATAAGGAACGTGCTGCTACTCATCCT
AGTCCTGTTGCTGCCAAGCTATTTAATATCATGCACGAAAAGCAAACAAACTTGTGTGCTTCATTGGATG
TTCGTACCACCAAGGAATTACTGGAGTTAGTTGAAGCATTAGGTCCCAAAATTTGTTTACTAAAAACACA
TGTGGATATCTTGACTGATTTTTCCATGGAGGGCACAGTTAAGCCGCTAAAGGCATTATCCGCCAAGTAC
AATTTTTTACTCTTCGAGGACAGAAAATTTGCTGACATTGGTAATACAGTCAAATTGCAGTACTCTGCGG
GTGTATACAGAATAGCAGAATGGGCAGACATTACGAATGCACACGGTGTGGTGGGCCCAGGTATTGTTAG
CGGTTTGAAGCAGGCGGCAGAAGAAGTAACAAAGGAACCTAGAGGCCTTTTGATGTTAGCAGAATTGTCA
TGCAAGGGCTCCCTATCTACTGGAGAATATACTAAGGGTACTGTTGACATTGCGAAGAGCGACAAAGATT
TTGTTATCGGCTTTATTGCTCAAAGAGACATGGGTGGAAGAGATGAAGGTTACGATTGGTTGATTATGAC
ACCCGGTGTGGGTTTAGATGACAAGGGAGATGCATTGGGTCAACAGTATAGAACCGTGGATGATGTGGTT
TCTACAGGATCTGACATTATTATTGTTGGAAGAGGACTATTTGCAAAGGGAAGGGATGCTAAGGTAGAGG
GTGAACGTTACAGAAAAGCAGGCTGGGAAGCATATTTGAGAAGATGCGGCCAGCAAAACTAAAAAACTGT
ATTATAAGTAAATGCATGTATACTAAACTCACAAATTAGAGCTTCAATTTAATTATATCAGTTATTACCC
GAGTAACGAAGCATCTGTGCTTCATTTTGTAGAACAAAAATGCAACGCGAGAGCGCTAATTTTTCAAACA
AAGAATCTGAGCTGCATTTTTACAGAACAGAAATGCAACGCGAAAGCGCTATTTTACCAACGAAGAATCT
GTGCTTCATTTTTGTAAAACAAAAATGCAACGCGAGAGCGCTAATTTTTCAAACAAAGAATCTGAGCTGC
ATTTTTACAGAACAGAAATGCAACGCGAGAGCGCTATTTTACCAACAAAGAATCTATACTTCTTTTTTGT
TCTACAAAAATGCATCCCGAGAGCGCTATTTTTCTAACAAAGCATCTTAGATTACTTTTTTTCTCCTTTG
TGCGCTCTATAATGCAGTCTCTTGATAACTTTTTGCACTGTAGGTCCGTTAAGGTTAGAAGAAGGCTACT
TTGGTGTCTATTTTCTCTTCCATAAAAAAAGCCTGACTCCACTTCCCGCGTTTACTGATTACTAGCGAAG
CTGCGGGTGCATTTTTTCAAGATAAAGGCATCCCCGATTATATTCTATACCGATGTGGATTGCGCATACT
TTGTGAACAGAAAGTGATAGCGTTGATGATTCTTCATTGGTCAGAAAATTATGAACGGTTTCTTCTATTT
TGTCTCTATATACTACGTATAGGAAATGTTTACATTTTCGTATTGTTTTCGATTCACTCTATGAATAGTT
CTTACTACAATTTTTTTGTCTAAAGAGTAATACTAGAGATAAACATAAAAAATGTAGAGGTCGAGTTTAG
ATGCAAGTTCAAGGAGCGAAAGGTGGATGGGTAGGTTATATAGGGATATAGCACAGAGATATATAGCAAA
GAGATACTTTTGAGCAATGTTTGTGGAAGCGGTATTCGCAATATTTTAGTAGCTCGTTACAGTCCGGTGC
GTTTTTGGTTTTTTGAAAGTGCGTCATCAGAGCGCTTTTGGTTTTCAAAAGCGCTCTGAAGTTCCTATAC
TTTCTAGCTAGAGAATAGGAACTTCCCGAGCGGCCGCGTGTTACAAGCTTGACTCCAGCGTAACTGGACT
GCAATCAACTCACTGGCTCACCTTCACGGGTGGGCCTTTCTTCGGTAGAAAATCAAAGGATCTTCTTGAG
ATCCTTTTTTTCTGCGCGTAATCTGCTGCTTGCAAACAAAAAAACCACCGCTACCAGCGGTGGTTTGTTT
GCCGGATCAAGAGCTACCAACTCTTTTTCCGAGGTAACTGGCTTCAGCAGAGCGCAGATACCAAATACTG
TTCTTCTAGTGTAGCCGTAGTTAGGCCACCACTTCAAGAACTCTGTAGCACCGCCTACATACCTCGCTCT
GCTAATCCTGTTACCAGTGGCTGCTGCCAGTGGCGATAAGTCGTGTCTTACCGGGTTGGACTCAAGACGA
TAGTTACCGGATAAGGCGCAGCGGTCGGGCTGAACGGGGGGTTCGTGCACACAGCCCAGCTTGGAGCGAA
CGACCTACACCGAACTGAGATACCTACAGCGTGAGCTATGAGAAAGCGCCACGCTTCCCGAAGGGAGAAA
GGCGGACAGGTATCCGGTAAGCGGCAGGGTCGGAACAGGAGAGCGCACGAGGGAGCTTCCAGGGGTAAAC
GCCTGGTATCTTTATAGTCCTGTCGGGTTTCGCCACCTCTGACTTGAGCATCGATTTTTGTGATGCTCGT
CAGGGGGGCGGAGCCTATGGAAAAACGCCAGCAACGCAGAAAGGCCCACCCGAAGGTGAGCCAGGTGATT
ACATTTGGGCCCTCATCAGAGGTTTTCACCGTCATCACCGAAACGCGCGAGGCAGCTGCGGTAAAGCTCA
TCAGCGTGGTCGTGAAGCGATTCACAGATGTCTGCCTGTTCATCCGCGTCCAGCTCGTTGAGTTTCTCCA
GAAGCGTTAATGTCTGGCTTCTGATAAAGCGGGCCATGTTAAGGGCGGTTTTTTCCTGTTTGGTCACTTA
CCAATGCTTAATCAGTGAGGCACCTATCTCAGCGATCTGTCTATTTCGTTCATCCATAGTTGCCTGACTC
CCCGTCGTGTAGATAACTACGATGCGGGAGGGCTTACCATCTGGCCCCAGTGCTGCAATGATACCGCGAG
ACCCACGCTCACCGGCTCCAGATTTATCAGCAATAAACCAGCCAGCCGGGAGGGCCGAGCGCAGAAGTGA
TCCTGCAACTTTATCCGCCTCCATCCAGTCTATTAATTGTTGCCGGGAAGCTAGAGTAAGTAGTTCGCCA
GTTAATAGTTTGCGCAACGTTGTTGCCATTGCTACAGGCATCGTGGTGTCACGCTCGTCGTTTGGTATGG
CTTCATTCAGCTCCGGTTCCCAACGATCAAGGCGAGTTACATGATCCCCCATGTTGTGCAAAAAAGCGGT
TAGCTCCTTCGGTCCTCCGATCGTTGCCAGAAGTAAGTTGGCCGCAGTGTTATCACTCATGGTTATGGCA
GCACTGCATAATTCTCTTACTGTCATGCCATCCGTGAGATGCTTTTCTGTGACTGGTGAGTACTCAACCA
AGTCATTCTGAGAATAGTGTATGCGGCGACCGAGTTGCTCTTGCCCGGCGTCAATACGGGATAATACCGC
GCCACATAGCAGAACTTTAAAAGTGCTCATCATTGGAAAACGTTCTTCGGGGCGTAAACTCTCAAGGATC
TTACCGCTGTTGAGATCCAGTTCGATGTAACCCACTCGTGCACCCAACTGATCTTCAGCATCTTTTACTT
TCACCAGCGTTTCTGGGTGAGCAAAAACAGGAAGGCAAAATGCCGCAAAAAAGGGAATAAGGGCGACACG
GAAATGTTGAATACTCATTTTAGCTTCCTTAGCTCCTGAAAATCTCGATAACTCAAAAAATACGCCCGGT
AGTGATCTTATTTCATTATGGTGAAAGTTGGAACCTCTTACGTGCCGATCAAGTCAAAAGCCTCCGGTCG
GAGGCTTTTGACTTTCTGCTATGGAGGTCAGGTATGATTTAAATGGTCAGTTAGA
